>Addgene plasmid #96947 | EGFP-PH-dL5** | addgene full sequence | sequence record 202211 | Addgene NGS Result
GACGGATCGGGAGATCTCCCGATCCCCTATGGTGCACTCTCAGTACAATCTGCTCTGATGCCGCATAGTT
AAGCCAGTATCTGCTCCCTGCTTGTGTGTTGGAGGTCGCTGAGTAGTGCGCGAGCAAAATTTAAGCTACA
ACAAGGCAAGGCTTGACCGACAATTGCATGAAGAATCTGCTTAGGGTTAGGCGTTTTGCGCTGCTTCGCG
ATGTACGGGCCAGATATACGCGTTGACATTGATTATTGACTAGTTATTAATAGTAATCAATTACGGGGTC
ATTAGTTCATAGCCCATATATGGAGTTCCGCGTTACATAACTTACGGTAAATGGCCCGCCTGGCTGACCG
CCCAACGACCCCCGCCCATTGACGTCAATAATGACGTATGTTCCCATAGTAACGCCAATAGGGACTTTCC
ATTGACGTCAATGGGTGGAGTATTTACGGTAAACTGCCCACTTGGCAGTACATCAAGTGTATCATATATG
CCAAGTACGCCCCCTATTGACGTCAATGACGGTAAATGGCCCGCCTGGCATTATGCCCAGTACATGACCT
TATGGGACTTTCCTACTTGGCAGTACATCTACGTATTAGTCATCGCTATTACCATGGTGATGCGGTTTTG
GCAGTACATCAATGGGCGTGGATAGCGGTTTGACTCACGGGGATTTCCAAGTCTCCACCCCATTGACGTC
AATGGGAGTTTGTTTTGGCACCAAAATCAACGGGACTTTCCAAAATGTCGTAACAACTCCGCCCCATTGA
CGCAAATGGGCGGTAGGCGTGTACGGTGGGAGGTCTATATAAGCAGAGCTCTCTGGCTAACTAGAGAACC
CACTGCTTACTGGCTTATCGAAATTAATACGACTCACTATAGGGAGACCCAAGCTGGCTAGCGTTTAAAC
TTAAGCTTATGGTGAGCAAGGGCGAGGAGCTGTTCACCGGGGTGGTGCCCATCCTGGTCGAGCTGGACGG
CGACGTAAACGGCCACAAGTTCAGCGTGTCCGGCGAGGGCGAGGGCGATGCCACCTACGGCAAGCTGACC
CTGAAGTTCATCTGCACCACCGGCAAGCTGCCCGTGCCCTGGCCCACCCTCGTGACCACCCTGACCTACG
GCGTGCAGTGCTTCAGCCGCTACCCCGACCACATGAAGCAGCACGACTTCTTCAAGTCCGCCATGCCCGA
AGGCTACGTCCAGGAGCGCACCATCTTCTTCAAGGACGACGGCAACTACAAGACCCGCGCCGAGGTGAAG
TTCGAGGGCGACACCCTGGTGAACCGCATCGAGCTGAAGGGCATCGACTTCAAGGAGGACGGCAACATCC
TGGGGCACAAGCTGGAGTACAACTACAACAGCCACAACGTCTATATCATGGCCGACAAGCAGAAGAACGG
CATCAAGGTGAACTTCAAGATCCGCCACAACATCGAGGACGGCAGCGTGCAGCTCGCCGACCACTACCAG
CAGAACACCCCCATCGGCGACGGCCCCGTGCTGCTGCCCGACAACCACTACCTGAGCACCCAGTCCGCCC
TGAGCAAAGACCCCAACGAGAAGCGCGATCACATGGTCCTGCTGGAGTTCGTGACCGCCGCCGGGATCAC
TCTCGGCATGGACGAGCTGTACAAGGGATCCCTTGAATTCATGGACTCGGGCCGGGACTTCCTGACCCTG
CACGGCCTACAGGATGATGAGGATCTACAGGCGCTGCTGAAGGGCAGCCAGCTCCTGAAGGTGAAGTCCA
GCTCATGGAGGAGAGAGCGCTTCTACAAGTTGCAGGAGGACTGCAAGACCATCTGGCAGGAGTCCCGCAA
GGTCATGCGGACCCCGGAGTCCCAGCTGTTCTCCATCGAGGACATTCAGGAGGTGCGAATGGGGCACCGC
ACGGAGGGTCTGGAGAAGTTCGCCCGTGATGTGCCCGAGGACCGCTGCTTCTCCATTGTCTTCAAGGACC
AGCGCAATACACTAGACCTCATCGCCCCATCGCCAGCTGATGCCCAGCACTGGGTGCTGGGGCTGCACAA
GATCATCCACCACTCAGGCTCCATGGACCAGCGTCAGAAGCTACAGCACTGGATTCACTCCTGCTTGCGA
AAAGCTGACAAAAACAAGGACAACAAGATGAGCTTCAAGGAGCTGCAGAACTTCCTGAAGCATATGGGAG
GCGGTGGGTCTGGTGGCGGTGGCAGCACCGGTCAGGCCGTCGTTACCCAAGAACCTAGTGTTACCGTTAG
CCCAGGTGGTACTGTTATACTTACTTGTGGAAGTGGTACGGGTGCCGTCACATCTGGTCATTATGCAAAT
TGGTTTCAACAAAAACCAGGACAAGCTCCAAGAGCTTTGATTTTTGATACTGATAAGAAGTATTCTTGGA
CCCCAGGTAGATTTTCTGGATCTTTGCTGGGAGCAAAGGCAGCTTTGACAATATCAGATGCTCAGCCTGA
GGACGAAGCCGAGTATTACTGTTCTCTTAGCGACGTGGATGGCTACTTGTTTGGCGGTGGAACACAACTG
ACGGTTCTGTCCGGTGGTGGCGGCTCTGGTGGCGGTGGCAGCGGCGGTGGTGGTTCCGGAGGCGGCGGTT
CTCAGGCTGTGGTGACTCAGGAGCCGTCAGTGACTGTGTCCCCAGGAGGGACAGTCATTCTCACTTGTGG
CTCCGGCACTGGAGCTGTCACCAGTGGTCATTATGCCAACTGGTTCCAGCAGAAGCCTGGCCAAGCCCCC
AGGGCACTTATATTTGACACCGACAAGAAGTATTCCTGGACCCCTGGCCGATTCTCAGGCTCCCTCCTTG
GGGCCAAGGCTGCCCTGACCATCTCGGATGCGCAGCCTGAAGATGAGGCTGAGTATTACTGTTCGCTCTC
CGACGTTGACGGTTATCTGTTCGGAGGAGGCACCCAGCTGACCGTCCTCTCCTAATAGCTCGAGGCAGCT
GTCGACTCTAGAGGGCCCGTTTAAACCCGCTGATCAGCCTCGACTGTGCCTTCTAGTTGCCAGCCATCTG
TTGTTTGCCCCTCCCCCGTGCCTTCCTTGACCCTGGAAGGTGCCACTCCCACTGTCCTTTCCTAATAAAA
TGAGGAAATTGCATCGCATTGTCTGAGTAGGTGTCATTCTATTCTGGGGGGTGGGGTGGGGCAGGACAGC
AAGGGGGAGGATTGGGAAGACAATAGCAGGCATGCTGGGGATGCGGTGGGCTCTATGGCTTCTGAGGCGG
AAAGAACCAGCTGGGGCTCTAGGGGGTATCCCC
[124 nt withheld, positions 3254-3377]
C
[91 nt withheld, positions 3379-3469]
A
[49 nt withheld, positions 3471-3519]
CCTTTGACGTTGGAGTCCACGTTCTTT
[37 nt withheld, positions 3547-3583]
ACCCTATCTCGGTCTATTCTTTTGATTTATAAGGGATTTTGCCGATTTCGGCCTATTGGTTAAAAAATGA
GCTGATTTAACAAAAATTTAACGCGAATTAATTCTGTGGAATGTGTGTCAGTTAGGGTGTGGAAAGTCCC
CAGGCTCCCCAGCAGGCAGAAGTATGCAAAGCATGCATCTCAATTAGTCAGCAACCAGGTGTGGAAAGTC
CCCAGGCTCCCCAGCAGGCAGAAGTATGCAAAGCATGCATCTCAATTAGTCAGCAACCATAGTCCCGCCC
CTAACTCCGCCCATCCCGCCCCTAACTCCGCCCAGTTCCGCCCATTCTCCGCCCCATGGCTGACTAATTT
TTTTTATTTATGCAGAGGCCGAGGCCGCCTCTGCCTCTGAGCTATTCCAGAAGTAGTGAGGAGGCTTTTT
TGGAGGCCTAGGCTTTTGCAAAAAGCTCCCGGGAGCTTGTATATCCATTTTCGGATCTGATCAAGAGACA
GGATGAGGATCGTTTCGCATGATTGAACAAGATGGATTGCACGCAGGTTCTCCGGCCGCTTGGGTGGAGA
GGCTATTCGGCTATGACTGGGCACAACAGACAATCGGCTGCTCTGATGCCGCCGTGTTCCGGCTGTCAGC
GCAGGGGCGCCCGGTTCTTTTTGTCAAGACCGACCTGTCCGGTGCCCTGAATGAACTGCAGGACGAGGCA
GCGCGGCTATCGTGGCTGGCCACGACGGGCGTTCCTTGCGCAGCTGTGCTCGACGTTGTCACTGAAGCGG
GAAGGGACTGGCTGCTATTGGGCGAAGTGCCGGGGCAGGATCTCCTGTCATCTCACCTTGCTCCTGCCGA
GAAAGTATCCATCATGGCTGATGCAATGCGGCGGCTGCATACGCTTGATCCGGCTACCTGCCCATTCGAC
CACCAAGCGAAACATCGCATCGAGCGAGCACGTACTCGGATGGAAGCCGGTCTTGTCGATCAGGATGATC
TGGACGAAGAGCATCAGGGGCTCGCGCCAGCCGAACTGTTCGCCAGGCTCAAGGCGCGCATGCCCGACGG
CGAGGATCTCGTCGTGACCCATGGCGATGCCTGCTTGCCGAATATCATGGTGGAAAATGGCCGCTTTTCT
GGATTCATCGACTGTGGCCGGCTGGGTGTGGCGGACCGCTATCAGGACATAGCGTTGGCTACCCGTGATA
TTGCTGAAGAGCTTGGCGGCGAATGGGCTGACCGCTTCCTCGTGCTTTACGGTATCGCCGCTCCCGATTC
GCAGCGCATCGCCTTCTATCGCCTTCTTGACGAGTTCTTCTGAGCGGGACTCTGGGGTTCGAAATGACCG
ACCAAGCGACGCCCAACCTGCCATCACGAGATTTCGATTCCACCGCCGCCTTCTATGAAAGGTTGGGCTT
CGGAATCGTTTTCCGGGACGCCGGCTGGATGATCCTCCAGCGCGGGGATCTCATGCTGGAGTTCTTCGCC
CACCCCAACTTGTTTATTGCAGCTTATAATGGTTACAAATAAAGCAATAGCATCACAAATTTCACAAATA
AAGCATTTTTTTCACTGCATTCTAGTTGTGGTTTGTCCAAACTCATCAATGTATCTTATCATGTCTGTAT
ACCGTCGACCTCTAGCTAGAGCTTGGCGTAATCATGGTCATAGCTGTTTCCTGTGTGAAATTGTTATCCG
CTCACAATTCCACACAACATACGAGCCGGAAGCATAAAGTGTAAAGCCTGGGGTGCCTAATGAGTGAGCT
AACTCACATTAATTGCGTTGCGCTCACTGCCCGCTTTCCAGTCGGGAAACCTGTCGTGCCAGCTGCATTA
ATGAATCGGCCAACGCGCGGGGAGAGGCGGTTTGCGTATTGGGCGCTCTTCCGCTTCCTCGCTCACTGAC
TCGCTGCGCTCGGTCGTTCGGCTGCGGCGAGCGGTATCAGCTCACTCAAAGGCGGTAATACGGTTATCCA
CAGAATCAGGGGATAACGCAGGAAAGAACATGTGAGCAAAAGGCCAGCAAAAGGCCAGGAACCGTAAAAA
GGCCGCGTTGCTGGCGTTTTTCCATAGGCTCCGCCCCCCTGACGAGCATCACAAAAATCGACGCTCAAGT
CAGAGGTGGCGAAACCCGACAGGACTATAAAGATACCAGGCGTTTCCCCCTGGAAGCTCCCTCGTGCGCT
CTCCTGTTCCGACCCTGCCGCTTACCGGATACCTGTCCGCCTTTCTCCCTTCGGGAAGCGTGGCGCTTTC
TCATAGCTCACGCTGTAGGTATCTCAGTTCGGTGTAGGTCGTTCGCTCCAAGCTGGGCTGTGTGCACGAA
CCCCCCGTTCAGCCCGACCGCTGCGCCTTATCCGGTAACTATCGTCTTGAGTCCAACCCGGTAAGACACG
ACTTATCGCCACTGGCAGCAGCCACTGGTAACAGGATTAGCAGAGCGAGGTATGTAGGCGGTGCTACAGA
GTTCTTGAAGTGGTGGCCTAACTACGGCTACACTAGAAGAACAGTATTTGGTATCTGCGCTCTGCTGAAG
CCAGTTACCTTCGGAAAAAGAGTTGGTAGCTCTTGATCCGGCAAACAAACCACCGCTGGTAGCGGTGGTT
TTTTTGTTTGCAAGCAGCAGATTACGCGCAGAAAAAAAGGATCTCAAGAAGATCCTTTGATCTTTTCTAC
GGGGTCTGACGCTCAGTGGAACGAAAACTCACGTTAAGGGATTTTGGTCATGAGATTATCAAAAAGGATC
TTCACCTAGATCCTTTTAAATTAAAAATGAAGTTTTAAATCAATCTAAAGTATATATGAGTAAACTTGGT
CTGACAGTTACCAATGCTTAATCAGTGAGGCACCTATCTCAGCGATCTGTCTATTTCGTTCATCCATAGT
TGCCTGACTCCCCGTCGTGTAGATAACTACGATACGGGAGGGCTTACCATCTGGCCCCAGTGCTGCAATG
ATACCGCGAGACCCACGCTCACCGGCTCCAGATTTATCAGCAATAAACCAGCCAGCCGGAAGGGCCGAGC
GCAGAAGTGGTCCTGCAACTTTATCCGCCTCCATCCAGTCTATTAATTGTTGCCGGGAAGCTAGAGTAAG
TAGTTCGCCAGTTAATAGTTTGCGCAACGTTGTTGCCATTGCTACAGGCATCGTGGTGTCACGCTCGTCG
TTTGGTATGGCTTCATTCAGCTCCGGTTCCCAACGATCAAGGCGAGTTACATGATCCCCCATGTTGTGCA
AAAAAGCGGTTAGCTCCTTCGGTCCTCCGATCGTTGTCAGAAGTAAGTTGGCCGCAGTGTTATCACTCAT
GGTTATGGCAGCACTGCATAATTCTCTTACTGTCATGCCATCCGTAAGATGCTTTTCTGTGACTGGTGAG
TACTCAACCAAGTCATTCTGAGAATAGTGTATGCGGCGACCGAGTTGCTCTTGCCCGGCGTCAATACGGG
ATAATACCGCGCCACATAGCAGAACTTTAAAAGTGCTCATCATTGGAAAACGTTCTTCGGGGCGAAAACT
CTCAAGGATCTTACCGCTGTTGAGATCCAGTTCGATGTAACCCACTCGTGCACCCAACTGATCTTCAGCA
TCTTTTACTTTCACCAGCGTTTCTGGGTGAGCAAAAACAGGAAGGCAAAATGCCGCAAAAAAGGGAATAA
GGGCGACACGGAAATGTTGAATACTCATACTCTTCCTTTTTCAATATTATTGAAGCATTTATCAGGGTTA
TTGTCTCATGAGCGGATACATATTTGAATGTATTTAGAAAAATAAACAAATAGGGGTTCCGCGCACATTT
CCCCGAAAAGTGCCACCTGACGTC
Features (pLannotate 1.2.2; 22 found; start..end, strand, type, name):
     28..80      -  misc_feature   bom (fragment): basis of mobility region from pBR322
    235..616     +  enhancer       CMV enhancer: human cytomegalovirus immediate early enhancer
    617..820     +  promoter       CMV promoter: human cytomegalovirus (CMV) immediate early promoter
    816..849     +  LTR            5' LTR (truncated) (fragment): truncated 5' long terminal repeat (LTR) from HIV-1
    865..883     +  promoter       T7 promoter: promoter for bacteriophage T7 RNA polymerase
    919..1635    +  CDS            EGFP: EGFP is a basic (constitutively fluorescent) green fluorescent protein published in 1996, derived from Aequorea victoria. It is reported to be a rapidly-maturing weak dimer with moderate acid sensitivity.
   1651..2166    +  CDS            PLCD1 (fragment): PLCD1_HUMAN - Experimental evidence at protein level: Swiss-Prot protein existence level 1. The production of the second messenger molecules diacylglycerol (DAG) and inositol 1,4,5-trisphosphate (IP3) is mediated by activated phosphatidylinositol-specific phospholipase C enzymes (PubMed:9188725). Essential for trophoblast and placental development (By similarity). Binds phosphatidylinositol 4,5-bisphosphate (PubMed:7890667, PubMed:9188725). From Homo sapiens (Human).
   2203..2922    +  CDS            FAPα2: fluorogen-activating protein composed of a dimer of the L5-MG single-chain antibody fragment (Szent-Gyorgyi et al., 2008) binds malachite green derivatives to produce red fluorescence
   2984..3208    +  polyA_signal   bGH poly(A) signal: bovine growth hormone polyadenylation signal
   3212..3233    +  promoter       SV40 promoter (fragment): SV40 enhancer and early promoter
   3254..3682    +  rep_origin     f1 ori (sequence partly withheld): f1 bacteriophage origin of replication; arrow indicates direction of (+) strand synthesis
   3696..4025    +  promoter       SV40 promoter: SV40 enhancer and early promoter
   4092..4883    +  CDS            neo: KKA2_KLEPN - Also known as kan, nptII. Experimental evidence at protein level: Swiss-Prot protein existence level 1. Resistance to kanamycin, neomycin, paromomycin, ribostamycin, butirosin and gentamicin B. From Klebsiella pneumoniae.
   4907..5065    +  CDS            ble (fragment): BLE_KLEPN - Experimental evidence at protein level: Swiss-Prot protein existence level 1. Binding protein with a strong affinity to the bleomycin family of antibiotics. Binds to CL990; an antimitotic-antibiotic compound. From Klebsiella pneumoniae.
   5060..5181    +  polyA_signal   SV40 poly(A) signal: SV40 polyadenylation signal
   5254..5270    -  protein_bind   lac operator: The lac repressor binds to the lac operator to inhibit transcription in E. coli. This inhibition can be relieved by adding lactose or isopropyl-β-D-thiogalactopyranoside (IPTG). lac repressor encoded by lacI
   5278..5308    -  promoter       lac promoter: promoter for the E. coli lac operon
   5323..5344    -  protein_bind   CAP binding site: CAP binding activates transcription in the presence of cAMP. E. coli catabolite activator protein
   5357..5449    -  CDS            lacI (fragment): lac repressor; lacI; The lac repressor binds to the lac operator to inhibit transcription in E. coli. This inhibition can be relieved by adding lactose or isopropyl-β-D-thiogalactopyranoside (IPTG).
   5632..6220    -  rep_origin     ori: high-copy-number ColE1/pMB1/pBR322/pUC origin of replication
   6391..7251    -  CDS            AmpR: β-lactamase; bla; confers resistance to ampicillin, carbenicillin, and related antibiotics
   7252..7356    -  promoter       AmpR promoter: bla
