[The description below was written by a language model from this plasmid's Addgene catalogue record and pLannotate feature annotations shown in this document.]
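Description:
EGFP-PH-dL5** is a mammalian expression plasmid of about 7.4 kb built on the pcDNA3.1 backbone. It is propagated in E. coli from a high-copy ColE1/pUC-type origin under ampicillin selection (β-lactamase driven by its own promoter), and it also carries an f1 phage origin. For selection in mammalian cells, an SV40 early promoter drives a neomycin phosphotransferase gene terminated by the SV40 polyadenylation signal, allowing G418 selection. The feature table also lists several short fragments (bom, lac promoter/operator region, partial ble and lacI, a brief HIV-1 LTR-like match). These appear to be backbone remnants or annotation artefacts rather than functional parts of the design.

The payload is a single three-part fusion protein expressed from the CMV immediate-early enhancer/promoter and terminated by the bovine growth hormone polyadenylation signal. A T7 promoter lies just upstream of the coding region. EGFP sits at the N terminus, followed by the roughly 510 bp pleckstrin homology domain of human phospholipase C delta 1 (PLCD1), which binds phosphatidylinositol 4,5-bisphosphate. At the C terminus is dL5**, a fluorogen-activating protein (FAP) made from a dimer of the L5 single-chain antibody fragment, which binds malachite green derivatives. The insert was cloned between HindIII and XhoI sites, both of which are retained.

According to the record, the construct was made to validate chromophore-assisted light inactivation (CALI), in work describing a genetically targetable near-infrared photosensitizer. In this design, the FAP would recruit the dye to the PH domain fusion, while EGFP gives an independent fluorescent readout of the fusion protein's localisation and behaviour.
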