Addgene plasmid #96947: EGFP-PH-dL5**
Purpose: Expresses EGFP-PLC pleckstrin homology domain linked to FAP for CALI validation
Depositing lab: Marcel Bruchez. Depositing organization: Carnegie Mellon University. Publication: A genetically targetable near-infrared photosensitizer. He J, Wang Y, Missinato MA, Onuoha E, Perkins LA, Watkins SC, St Croix CM, Tsang M, Bruchez MP. Nat Methods. 2016 Mar;13(3):263-268. doi: 10.1038/nmeth.3735. Epub 2016 Jan 25. PubMed 26808669.
Backbone
  Vector backbone: pcDNA3.1
  Backbone size w/o insert (bp): 5400
  Total vector size (bp): 7400
  Vector type: Mammalian Expression
  Selectable markers: Neomycin (select with G418)
Growth in bacteria
  Bacterial resistance: Ampicillin, 100 μg/mL
  Growth temperature: 37°C
  Growth strain: DH5alpha
  Copy number: High Copy
Gene/Insert
  Gene/Insert name: Pleckstrin homology domain (alt name: PH domain)
  Species: H. sapiens (human)
  Insert size (bp): 510
  Promoter: CMV
  Tag / fusion protein: EGFP (N terminal on insert); dL5 (C terminal on insert)
  Cloning method: Restriction Enzyme; 5′ cloning site Hind3 (not destroyed); 3′ cloning site Xho1 (not destroyed)
  Sequencing primers: 5′ CMV forward; 3′ BGH reverse
Terms and licenses: Academic/Nonprofit Terms; Industry Terms: Not Available to Industry
How to cite: EGFP-PH-dL5** was a gift from Marcel Bruchez (Addgene plasmid # 96947 ; http://n2t.net/addgene:96947 ; RRID:Addgene_96947)
